Addgene plasmid #222452: pCHW111101
Purpose: Level 1, Position 7 containing CBS4-miniDFR::Cre::NOS.
Depositing lab: Chih-Hang Wu. Depositing organization: Institute of Plant and Microbial Biology, Academia Sinica. Publication: Development of a tightly regulated copper-inducible transient gene expression system in Nicotiana benthamiana incorporating a suicide exon and Cre recombinase. Chiang BJ, Lin KY, Chen YF, Huang CY, Goh FJ, Huang LT, Chen LH, Wu CH. New Phytol. 2024 Oct;244(1):318-331. doi: 10.1111/nph.20021. Epub 2024 Jul 30. PubMed 39081031.
Backbone
  Vector backbone: pICH47791
  Vector type: Plant Expression, Synthetic Biology
Growth in bacteria
  Bacterial resistance: Ampicillin, 100 μg/mL
  Growth temperature: 37°C
  Growth strain: DH5alpha
  Copy number: High Copy
Gene/Insert
  Gene/Insert name: CBS4-miniDFR::Cre::NOS
  Species: Other
  Mutation: no
  Cloning method: Golden Gate
  Sequencing primers: 5′ n/a
Terms and licenses: Academic/Nonprofit Terms; Industry Terms: Not Available to Industry
Depositor comments: Please visit https://doi.org/10.1101/2024.03.23.586378 for bioRxiv preprint.
How to cite: pCHW111101 was a gift from Chih-Hang Wu (Addgene plasmid # 222452 ; http://n2t.net/addgene:222452 ; RRID:Addgene_222452)
