[The description below was written by a language model from this plasmid's Addgene catalogue record and pLannotate feature annotations shown in this document.]
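Description:
pCHW111101 is a Golden Gate (MoClo-style) Level 1, Position 7 module built in the pICH47791 backbone, classed as a plant expression and synthetic biology vector. It is a binary-type plasmid: nopaline-type left and right T-DNA border repeats flank the cargo, so the transcription unit can be delivered into plant cells by Agrobacterium. The backbone carries both a high-copy ColE1/pUC-type origin for propagation in E. coli and the broad-host-range IncP oriV with its replication initiator gene trfA, which supports maintenance in Agrobacterium. Selection in bacteria is by ampicillin through the β-lactamase gene under its own promoter. A short annotated TetR fragment appears to be a backbone remnant rather than a functional gene.

The payload is a single transcription unit, CBS4-miniDFR::Cre::NOS. Four tandem short elements, annotated as fragments of the yeast CUP1 copper-regulated promoter, correspond to the four copper-binding sites (CBS4) named in the insert. They sit upstream of a minimal DFR promoter, which is listed in the insert name but not separately annotated in the feature table. This synthetic promoter drives the bacteriophage P1 Cre recombinase coding sequence, followed by the nopaline synthase terminator and polyadenylation signal. On its own the promoter should be largely silent, with activation depending on a copper-responsive transcription factor that is not encoded on this plasmid and would presumably be supplied from another module.

According to the associated publication title, the part belongs to a tightly regulated copper-inducible transient expression system for Nicotiana benthamiana that incorporates Cre recombinase. As a Level 1 module, it is intended for assembly with other positional modules into multigene constructs, where copper-induced Cre can act on loxP-flanked sequences.
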