Features (pLannotate 1.2.2; 14 found; start..end, strand, type, name):
     42..66      +  misc_feature   RB T-DNA repeat: right border repeat from nopaline C58 T-DNA
    178..198     -  CDS            TetR (fragment): tetracycline resistance regulatory protein; tetR
    225..1370    -  CDS            trfA: TRFA_ECOLX - Experimental evidence at protein level: Swiss-Prot protein existence level 1. Also involved in plasmid copy number control, promoting intermolecular coupling of protein bound iterons at oriV, which inhibits replication initiation. From Escherichia coli.
   1706..2294    -  rep_origin     ori: high-copy-number ColE1/pMB1/pBR322/pUC origin of replication
   2465..3325    -  CDS            AmpR: β-lactamase; bla; confers resistance to ampicillin, carbenicillin, and related antibiotics
   3326..3430    -  promoter       AmpR promoter: bla
   3517..4148    -  rep_origin     oriV: incP origin of replication
   4240..4264    +  misc_feature   LB T-DNA repeat: left border repeat from nopaline C58 T-DNA
   4385..4430    +  promoter       CUP1 promoter (fragment): S. cerevisiae CUP1; inducible metallothionein promoter, regulated by Cu2+
   4431..4474    +  promoter       CUP1 promoter (fragment): S. cerevisiae CUP1; inducible metallothionein promoter, regulated by Cu2+
   4475..4518    +  promoter       CUP1 promoter (fragment): S. cerevisiae CUP1; inducible metallothionein promoter, regulated by Cu2+
   4521..4566    +  promoter       CUP1 promoter (fragment): S. cerevisiae CUP1; inducible metallothionein promoter, regulated by Cu2+
   4727..5755    +  CDS            cre: RECR_BPP1 - Experimental evidence at protein level: Swiss-Prot protein existence level 1. Catalyzes site-specific recombination between two 34-base- pair LOXP sites. Its role is to maintain the phage genome as a monomeric unit-copy plasmid in the lysogenic state. From Escherichia phage P1 (Bacteriophage P1).
   5771..6023    +  terminator     NOS terminator: nopaline synthase terminator and poly(A) signal
>Addgene plasmid #222452 | pCHW111101 | addgene full sequence | sequence record 454066 | Addgene NGS Result
TGCCTTGTCTTCTGCACGAAGTGGTTTAAACTATCAGTGTTTGACAGGATATATTGGCGGGTAAACCTAA
GAGAAAAGAGCGTTTATTAGAATAATCGGATATTTAAAAGGGCGTGAAAAGGTTTATCCGTTCGTCCATT
TGTATGTGCATGCCAACCACAGGGTTCCCCAGATCAGGCGCTGGCTGCTGAACCCCCAGCCGGAACTGAC
CCCACAAGGCCCTAGCGTTTGCAATGCACCAGGTCATCATTGACCCAGGCGTGTTCCACCAGGCCGCTGC
CTCGCAACTCTTCGCAGGCTTCGCCGACCTGCTCGCGCCACTTCTTCACGCGGGTGGAATCCGATCCGCA
CATGAGGCGGAAGGTTTCCAGCTTGAGCGGGTACGGCTCCCGGTGCGAGCTGAAATAGTCGAACATCCGT
CGGGCCGTCGGCGACAGCTTGCGGTACTTCTCCCATATGAATTTCGTGTAGTGGTCGCCAGCAAACAGCA
CGACGATTTCCTCGTCGATCAGGACCTGGCAACGGGACGTTTTCTTGCCACGGTCCAGGACGCGGAAGCG
GTGCAGCAGCGACACCGATTCCAGGTGCCCAACGCGGTCGGACGTGAAGCCCATCGCCGTCGCCTGTAGG
CGCGACAGGCATTCCTCGGCCTTCGTGTAATACCGGCCATTGATCGACCAGCCCAGGTCCTGGCAAAGCT
CGTAGAACGTGAAGGTGATCGGCTCGCCGATAGGGGTGCGCTTCGCGTACTCCAACACCTGCTGCCACAC
CAGTTCGTCATCGTCGGCCCGCAGCTCGACGCCGGTGTAGGTGATCTTCACGTCCTTGTTGACGTGGAAA
ATGACCTTGTTTTGCAGCGCCTCGCGCGGGATTTTCTTGTTGCGCGTGGTGAACAGGGCAGAGCGGGCCG
TGTCGTTTGGCATCGCTCGCATCGTGTCCGGCCACGGCGCAATATCGAACAAGGAAAGCTGCATTTCCTT
GATCTGCTGCTTCGTGTGTTTCAGCAACGCGGCCTGCTTGGCCTCGCTGACCTGTTTTGCCAGGTCCTCG
CCGGCGGTTTTTCGCTTCTTGGTCGTCATAGTTCCTCGCGTGTCGATGGTCATCGACTTCGCCAAACCTG
CCGCCTCCTGTTCAAGACGACGCGAACGCTCCACGGCGGCCGATGGCGCGGGCAGGGCAGGGGGAGCCAG
TTGCACGCTGTCGCGCTCGATCTTGGCCGTAGCTTGCTGGACCATCGAGCCGACGGACTGGAAGGTTTCG
CGGGGCGCACGCATGACGGTGCGGCTTGCGATGGTTTCGGCATCCTCGGCGGAAAACCCCGCGTCGATCA
GTTCTTGCCTGTATGCCTTCCGGTCAAACGTCCGATTCATTCACCCTCCTTGCGGGATTGCCCCGACTCA
CGCCGGGGCAATGTGCCCTTATTCCTGATTTGACCCGCCTGGTGCCTTGGTGTCCAGATAATCCACCTTA
TCGGCAATGAAGTCGGTCCCGTAGACCGTCTGGCCGTCCTTCTCGTACTTGGTATTCCGAATCTTGCCCT
GCACGAATACCAGCGACCCCTTGCCCAAATACTTGCCGTGGGCCTCGGCCTGAGAGCCAAAACACTTGAT
GCGGAAGAAGTCGGTGCGCTCCTGCTTGTCGCCGGCATCGTTGCGCCACATCTAGGATCTGCCAGGAACC
GTAAAAAGGCCGCGTTGCTGGCGTTTTTCCATAGGCTCCGCCCCCCTGACGAGCATCACAAAAATCGACG
CTCAAGTCAGAGGTGGCGAAACCCGACAGGACTATAAAGATACCAGGCGTTTCCCCCTGGAAGCTCCCTC
GTGCGCTCTCCTGTTCCGACCCTGCCGCTTACCGGATACCTGTCCGCCTTTCTCCCTTCGGGAAGCGTGG
CGCTTTCTCATAGCTCACGCTGTAGGTATCTCAGTTCGGTGTAGGTCGTTCGCTCCAAGCTGGGCTGTGT
GCACGAACCCCCCGTTCAGCCCGACCGCTGCGCCTTATCCGGTAACTATCGTCTTGAGTCCAACCCGGTA
AGACACGACTTATCGCCACTGGCAGCAGCCACTGGTAACAGGATTAGCAGAGCGAGGTATGTAGGCGGTG
CTACAGAGTTCTTGAAGTGGTGGCCTAACTACGGCTACACTAGAAGAACAGTATTTGGTATCTGCGCTCT
GCTGAAGCCAGTTACCTTCGGAAAAAGAGTTGGTAGCTCTTGATCCGGCAAACAAACCACCGCTGGTAGC
GGTGGTTTTTTTGTTTGCAAGCAGCAGATTACGCGCAGAAAAAAAGGATCTCAAGAAGATCCTTTGATCT
TTTCTACGGGGTCTGACGCTCAGTGGAACGAAAACTCACGTTAAGGGATTTTGGTCATGAGATTATCAAA
AAGGATCTTCACCTAGATCCTTTTAAATTAAAAATGAAGTTTTAAATCAATCTAAAGTATATATGAGTAA
ACTTGGTCTGACAGTTACCAATGCTTAATCAGTGAGGCACCTATCTCAGCGATCTGTCTATTTCGTTCAT
CCATAGTTGCCTGACTCCCCGTCGTGTAGATAACTACGATACGGGAGGGCTTACCATCTGGCCCCAGTGC
TGCAATGATACCGCGAGAACCACGCTCACCGGCTCCAGATTTATCAGCAATAAACCAGCCAGCCGGAAGG
GCCGAGCGCAGAAGTGGTCCTGCAACTTTATCCGCCTCCATCCAGTCTATTAATTGTTGCCGGGAAGCTA
GAGTAAGTAGTTCGCCAGTTAATAGTTTGCGCAACGTTGTTGCCATTGCTACAGGCATCGTGGTGTCACG
CTCGTCGTTTGGTATGGCTTCATTCAGCTCCGGTTCCCAACGATCAAGGCGAGTTACATGATCCCCCATG
TTGTGCAAAAAAGCGGTTAGCTCCTTCGGTCCTCCGATCGTTGTCAGAAGTAAGTTGGCCGCAGTGTTAT
CACTCATGGTTATGGCAGCACTGCATAATTCTCTTACTGTCATGCCATCCGTAAGATGCTTTTCTGTGAC
TGGTGAGTACTCAACCAAGTCATTCTGAGAATAGTGTATGCGGCGACCGAGTTGCTCTTGCCCGGCGTCA
ATACGGGATAATACCGCGCCACATAGCAGAACTTTAAAAGTGCTCATCATTGGAAAACGTTCTTCGGGGC
GAAAACTCTCAAGGATCTTACCGCTGTTGAGATCCAGTTCGATGTAACCCACTCGTGCACCCAACTGATC
TTCAGCATCTTTTACTTTCACCAGCGTTTCTGGGTGAGCAAAAACAGGAAGGCAAAATGCCGCAAAAAAG
GGAATAAGGGCGACACGGAAATGTTGAATACTCATACTCTTCCTTTTTCAATATTATTGAAGCATTTATC
AAGGTTATTGTCTCATGAGCGGATACATATTTGAATGTATTTAGAAAAATAAACAAATAGGGGTTCCGCG
CACGAATTGGCCAGCGCTGCCATTTTTGGGGTGAGGCCGTTCGCGGCCGAGGGGCGCAGCCCCTGGGGGG
ATGGGAGGCCCGCGTTAGCGGGCCGGGAGGGTTCGAGAAGGGGGGGCACCCCCCTTCGGCGTGCGCGGTC
ACGCGCACAGGGCGCAGCCCTGGTTAAAAACAAGGTTTATAAATATTGGTTTAAAAGCAGGTTAAAAGAC
AGGTTAGCGGTGGCCGAAAAACGGGCGGAAACCCTTGCAAATGCTGGATTTTCTGCCTGTGGACAGCCCC
TCAAATGTCAATAGGTGCGCCCCTCATCTGTCAGCACTCTGCCCCTCAAGTGTCAAGGATCGCGCCCCTC
ATCTGTCAGTAGTCGCGCCCCTCAAGTGTCAATACCGCAGGGCACTTATCCCCAGGCTTGTCCACATCAT
CTGTGGGAAACTCGCGTAAAATCAGGCGTTTTCGCCGATTTGCGAGGCTGGCCAGCTCCACGTCGCCGGC
CGAAATCGAGCCTGCCCCTCATCTGTCAACGCCGCGCCGGGTGAGTCGGCCCCTCAAGTGTCAACGTCCG
CCCCTCATCTGTCAGTGAGGGCCAAGTTTTCCGCGAGGTATCCACAACGCCGGCGGCCGCGGTGTCTCGC
ACACGGCTTCGACGGCGTTTCTGGCGCGTTTGCAGGGCCATAGACGGCCGCCAGCCCAGCGGCGAGGGCA
ACCAGCCCGGTGAGCGTCGCAAAGGAGATCCTGATCTGACTGATGGGCTGCCTGTATCGAGTGGTGATTT
TGTGCCGAGCTGCCGGTCGGGGAGCTGTTGGCTGGCTGGTGGCAGGATATATTGTGGTGTAAACAAATTG
ACGCTTAGACAACTTAATAACACATTGCGGACGTTTTTAATGTACTGGGGTGGATGCAGTGGGCCCCACT
CTGTGAAGACAAGAGCGAATTCCATATGGGAGAGTGGTCTTGGGAGAGCGATGCGTCTTTTCCGATGAAC
CGTTCCAGCAAAAAAGACTAAGCGATGCGTCTTTTCCGCTGAACCGTTCCAGCAAAAAAGACTAAGCGAT
GCGTCTTTTCCGCTGAACCGTTCCAGCAAAAAAGACTAGGAGAGCGATGCGTCTTTTCCGCTGAACCGTT
CCAGCAAAAAAGACTATCCCGTCCTAATACCTCTACGTGCAAGCAGTATAAAAACAAAATACATAAACAT
AACTAAAATCTCATATCGTTGTAATTGTCATATACTAGTGGTAATTAAGTCCAGTTACACTTAAGGTTAA
ATTTGCTGACTCTTTTTTACCTTTCATTTCTGAAAAATGTCCAACCTGCTCACGGTTCACCAGAACCTTC
CGGCTCTTCCAGTGGACGCGACGTCCGATGAAGTCAGGAAGAACCTCATGGACATGTTCCGCGACAGGCA
AGCGTTCAGCGAGCACACCTGGAAGATGCTGCTCTCCGTCTGCCGCTCCTGGGCTGCATGGTGCAAGCTG
AACAACAGGAAGTGGTTCCCCGCTGAGCCCGAGGACGTGAGGGATTACCTTCTGTACCTGCAAGCGCGAG
GTCTGGCAGTGAAAACCATCCAGCAACACCTTGGACAACTGAACATGCTTCACAGGCGCTCCGGCCTCCC
GCGCCCCAGCGACTCGAACGCCGTGAGCCTCGTCATGCGCCGCATCAGGAAGGAAAACGTCGATGCCGGC
GAAAGGGCAAAGCAGGCCCTCGCGTTCGAGAGTACCGATTTCGACCAGGTCCGCAGCCTGATGGAGAACA
GCGACAGGTGCCAGGACATTAGGAACCTGGCGTTCCTCGGAATTGCATACAACACGCTCCTCAGGATCGC
GGAAATTGCCCGCATTCGCGTGAAGGACATTAGCCGCACCGACGGCGGCAGGATGCTTATCCACATTGGC
AGGACCAAGACGCTCGTTTCCACCGCAGGCGTCGAAAAGGCCCTCAGCCTCGGAGTGACCAAGCTCGTCG
AACGCTGGATCTCCGTGTCCGGCGTCGCGGACGACCCAAACAACTACCTCTTCTGCCGCGTCCGCAAGAA
CGGGGTGGCTGCCCCTAGCGCCACCAGCCAACTCAGCACGAGGGCCTTGGAAGGTATTTTCGAGGCCACC
CACCGCCTGATCTACGGCGCGAAGGATGACAGCGGTCAACGCTACCTCGCATGGTCCGGGCACTCCGCCC
GCGTTGGAGCTGCTAGGGACATGGCCCGCGCCGGTGTTTCCATCCCCGAAATCATGCAGGCGGGTGGATG
GACGAACGTGAACATTGTCATGAACTACATTCGCAACCTTGACAGCGAGACGGGCGCAATGGTTCGCCTC
CTGGAAGATGGTGACTGAGCTTGTCAAGCAGATCGTTCAAACATTTGGCAATAAAGTTTCTTAAGATTGA
ATCCTGTTGCCGGTCTTGCGATGATTATCATATAATTTCTGTTGAATTACGTTAAGCATGTAATAATTAA
CATGTAATGCATGACGTTATTTATGAGATGGGTTTTTATGATTAGAGTCCCGCAATTATACATTTAATAC
GCGATAGAAAACAAAATATAGCGCGCAAACTAGGATAAATTATCGCGCGCGGTGTCATCTATGTTACTAG
ATCGACGCT
